Addgene plasmid #238822: JAK2-LgBiT Vector
Purpose: Express JAK2-LgBiT Fusion Protein in Mammalian Cells under a CMV promoter
Depositing lab: Promega Corporation.
Backbone
  Vector backbone: pFC219K LgBiT CMV-Hyg Flexi Vector
  Vector type: Mammalian Expression
  Selectable markers: Hygromycin
Growth in bacteria
  Bacterial resistance: Kanamycin, 50 μg/mL
  Growth temperature: 37°C
  Growth strain: DH5alpha
  Copy number: High Copy
Gene/Insert
  Gene/Insert name: JAK2
  Species: H. sapiens (human)
  Mutation: None
  Entrez Gene: JAK2 (a.k.a. JTK10)
  Promoter: CMV
  Tag / fusion protein: LgBiT (C terminal on backbone)
  Cloning method: Other
Terms and licenses: Academic/Nonprofit Terms; Industry Terms
How to cite: JAK2-LgBiT Vector was a gift from Promega Corporation (Addgene plasmid # 238822 ; http://n2t.net/addgene:238822 ; RRID:Addgene_238822)
