[The description below was written by a language model from this plasmid's Addgene catalogue record and pLannotate feature annotations shown in this document.]
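Description:
JAK2-LgBiT Vector is a mammalian expression plasmid built on the pFC219K LgBiT CMV-Hyg Flexi backbone, designed to produce human JAK2 fused at its C terminus to LgBiT, the large subunit of the split NanoLuc (NanoBiT) luciferase. The sequenced record is 8,360 nt. In the feature table the full, unmutated JAK2 coding sequence lies directly upstream of a partial NanoLuc annotation, which corresponds to LgBiT, and the unit ends in an SV40 polyadenylation signal next to a short annotated fragment of SV40 large T antigen sequence. The catalogue entry gives CMV as the promoter. The automated annotation shows the CMV enhancer and promoter fragments just upstream of the fusion but with mixed strand calls, so the exact layout of this region is not clear from the table alone. An SP6 promoter sits between the CMV elements and JAK2 and could support in vitro transcription.

For propagation in E. coli the plasmid carries a neo/nptII kanamycin resistance gene driven by the bacterial EM7 promoter. The replication origin is annotated as p15A with an adjacent RSF fragment, whereas the catalogue lists the plasmid as high copy, and the record does not resolve this difference. A separate cassette, consisting of the SV40 enhancer/early promoter, the hph hygromycin phosphotransferase gene and a synthetic poly(A) signal, allows hygromycin selection of stably transfected mammalian cells.

LgBiT has little activity on its own and regains luminescence when complemented by a small partner peptide. Fusions of this type are therefore generally used in luminescent complementation assays, for example to monitor protein interactions of the JAK2 tyrosine kinase in live cells. The record itself states only that the purpose is expression of the fusion protein in mammalian cells.
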