Features (pLannotate 1.2.2; 16 found; start..end, strand, type, name):
     17..98      -  polyA_signal   SV40 poly(A) signal: SV40 polyadenylation signal
    121..204     -  CDS            large T antigen (fragment): large T antigen from SV40 (simian virus 40)
    281..751     -  CDS            Nluc (fragment): NanoLuc® luciferase human codon-optimized
    806..4201    -  CDS            JAK2: JAK2_HUMAN - Experimental evidence at protein level: Swiss-Prot protein existence level 1. Non-receptor tyrosine kinase involved in various processes such as cell growth, development, differentiation or histone modifications. Mediates essential signaling events in both innate and adaptive immunity. In the cytoplasm, plays a pivotal role in signal transduction via its association with type I receptors such as growth hormone (GHR), prolactin (PRLR), leptin (LEPR), erythropoietin (EPOR), thrombopoietin (THPO); or type II receptors including IFN-alpha, IFN- beta, IFN-gamma and multiple interleukin
   4240..4258    -  promoter       SP6 promoter: promoter for bacteriophage SP6 RNA polymerase
   4284..4306    -  promoter       minimal CMV promoter (fragment): human cytomegalovirus (CMV) immediate early promoter
   4316..4681    +  enhancer       CMV enhancer: human cytomegalovirus immediate early enhancer
   4683..4870    +  promoter       CMV promoter (fragment): human cytomegalovirus (CMV) immediate early promoter
   4889..4936    +  promoter       EM7 promoter: synthetic bacterial promoter&nbsp
   4968..5759    +  CDS            neo: KKA2_KLEPN - Also known as kan, nptII. Experimental evidence at protein level: Swiss-Prot protein existence level 1. Resistance to kanamycin, neomycin, paromomycin, ribostamycin, butirosin and gentamicin B. From Klebsiella pneumoniae.
   5979..6524    +  rep_origin     p15A ori: Plasmids containing the medium-copy-number p15A origin of replication can be propagated in E. coli cells that contain a second plasmid with the ColE1 origin.
   6612..6667    +  rep_origin     RSF ori (fragment): Plasmids containing the RSF 1030 origin of replication can be propagated in E. coli cells that contain additional plasmids with compatible origins.
   6766..6792    -  misc_feature   bom (fragment): basis of mobility region from pBR322
   6808..6856    -  polyA_signal   poly(A) signal: synthetic polyadenylation signal
   6895..7917    -  CDS            hph: KHYB_ECOLX - Experimental evidence at protein level: Swiss-Prot protein existence level 1. The aminoglycoside phosphotransferases achieve inactivation of their antibiotic substrates by phosphorylation. Only phosphorylates hygromycin and closely related compounds such as demethyl analogs and destomycin. From Escherichia coli.
   7948..8305    -  promoter       SV40 promoter: SV40 enhancer and early promoter
>Addgene plasmid #238822 | JAK2-LgBiT Vector | addgene full sequence | sequence record 480845 | Addgene NGS Result
AAGACGCGTGACGTCGGCAGTGAAAAAAATGCTTTATTTGTGAAATTTGTGATGCTATTGCTTTATTTGT
AACCATTATAAGCTGCAATAAACAAGTTAACAACAACAATTGCATTCATTTTATGTTTCAGGTTCAGGGG
GAGGTGTGGGAGGTTTTTTAAAGCAAGTAAAACCTCTACAAATGTGGTATGGCTGATTATGATCCGCGGC
CGCAATACGTCGACGTTATCAGCTGACTTCGTACGAGAGCCTAGGTGTTTCTAGAGTCGCGGCCTTAGCT
GTTGATGGTTACTCGGAACAGCATGGAGCCGTCGGGGGTGATCAGGCGCTCGTCGATAATTTTGTTGCCG
TTCCACAGGGTCCCTGTTACAGTGATCTTTTTGCCGTCGAACACGGCGATGCCTTCATACGGCCGTCCGA
AATAGTTCAGCATGTTCGGCGTAACCCCGTCGATTACCAGTGTGCCATAGGGCAGGATCACCTTAAAGTG
ATGATCATCCACAGGGTACACCACCTTAAACACCTCTTCGATCTGGGCCATTTGGTCGGCGCTCAGACCT
TCATACGGGATGATGACATGGATGTCGATCTTCAGGGCATTTTCACCGCTCCGGACAATCCTTTGGATCG
GAGTTACGGACACGGCGAGATTCTGCAGCAAACTGGACACACCTCCCTGTTCAAGGACTTGGTCCAGGTT
GTAGGCGGCTGTCTGTTCCCAGTCCCCAACGAAATCTTCGAGTGTGAAGACACCGCTCGAGCCTCCACCT
CCGCTCCCGCCACCACCTGAACTGCCTTGAGAAACTCCAGCCATGTTATCCCTTATTTGATCCACTCGAA
GAGCTAGATCCCTAAAGGAGGGGCGTTGATTTACATTATTGTTCCAGCATTCTGTCATGATCATATAGAT
CTCATCTGGGCATCCATCTGGTCTTGGTAATCTTCCATTATTCTTCAAAAGTTCTATCAAATGGAACACG
ATCATCTGTCCTTGTTTGTCATTGCCAATCATACGCATAAATTCCGCTGGTGGACTTTTACTCTTCTCAA
TGTATGTGAAAAGTTCATACAGAACCACTCCAAAGCTCCAAACATCTGAGGCCACAGAAAACTTGCTCTC
TGTCAGTGATTCTGGAGCATACCAGAATATGGGACTTTCACCAGGTTCTTTTACTTTATAGTATTCTTTG
TCTTGTGGCAAGACTTTGGTTAACCCAAAATCTCCAATTTTAACTCTGTTCTCGTTCTCCACCAATATAT
TTCTCGTTGCCAGATCCCTGTGGATATACCTTTTTGTACCAAGATACTCCATACCCTTGCATATCTGAGA
TGTGTACTGCAGAAGTTTTATGTGATCTATCCGTTCTTTATGTTTTTGAAGATAGTCTCGTAAACTTCCA
TATGGTAAATATTCCATAATTAATTTTAGATTACGCCGACCAGCACTGTAGCACACTCCCTTGTACTTTA
CAATGTTGTCATGCTGTAGGGATTTCAGGATTTCAATTTCCCTTTCAAAGTCTCTTAGGTGCTCTTCAGT
ACTATGCTGAAGCTTTTTTACAGCGACCACCTCCCCAGTGTTGTCCTGTAGAGGGTCATACCGGCACATC
TCCACACTCCCAAAATTACCCTTGCCAAGTTGCTGTAGAAATTTCAAATGTCTCTCTTCAAACTGTGTAG
GATCCCGGTCTTCAAAGGCACCAGAAAACCCTAGGGCACCTATCCTCATATTTGGTAACATGTCATTTTC
TGTTAATAGTTCATAATCTGGAGTAAACAAACTGTTAAGATCTCGTATGATGGCTCTGAAAGAAGGCCTG
AAATCTGGTTCATAATCCATACAATTATTTATAAGGTTTGCTAATTCTGCCCACTTTGGTGCAGGAAGCT
GATGCCTATCTTCATAAAATTGTAGCTTTCTTTGAGAATCCAGAGCACTTAGAGGTTTATCTCCTCCACT
GCAGATTTCCCACAAAGTGGTACCAAAACTCCATTTGTCTGTTGCCAAATTTAAATTTTTAGGATTTTCA
ATGCATTCAGGTGGTACCCATGGTATTCTCTCCTGAAGAATGTCCTTTGGCAAAACTGTAATACTAATGC
CAGGATCACTAAGTTTGATGAAAGGAGGATTTCCTGTCTTCCTGTCTTCTTCTCTGATAAGCAGAATATT
TTTGGCACATACATTCCCATGAATAAGGGTGTTTTCTTCTAGAAAATGCATGGCCCATGCCAACTGTTTA
GCAACTTCAAGTTTCCATAATATATTTATACAATTTTTATTCTTTTTCAGATATGTATCTAGTGATCCAA
ATTTTACAAACTCCTGAACCAGAATATTCTCGTCTCCACAGACACATACTCCATAATTTAAAACCAAATG
CTTGTGAGAAAGCTTGCTCATCATACTTGCTGCTTCAAAGAAAGACTCTGAATAGTTTCTGTGTGCTTTA
TCCAGAACTTTTAAAAGAACTTCTGTTTCATGCAGTTGACCGTAGTCTCCTACTTCTCTTCGTACGCCTT
TAAAAATCTTTGTAAAAGTGCCTTGGCCAAGGCTTTCATTAAATATCAAATCTTCATTTCTGATTTTGTG
AAACACCATTTGGTTCATATGAGTAGGCCTCTGTAATGTTGGTGAGGTTGGTACATCAGAAACACCATTC
GTTCTGAAGACTAGAAGGTTTGATTTATCTTTTGGCTTTGGGGGACAGCATTTAGTAAACTGGAAAATTA
TATTGTCTGAGCGAACAGTTTCCATCTGGTAACAATTCAAAAGATCTTTAAGACTGCTGAAGTTCTTCTT
TGTCCCACTGAGGTTGTACTCTTCATTCTCATTTTTTGTAATCAAACAGTGTTTATATTCAATGACATTT
TCTCGCTCGACAGCAAAAGTCAAAAAATATTTATTAAAGTCCTTAGGGCTGCATCGAAGTACATACAGTC
CAGTCTGATTACCTGCTTTCTTCAGTTTACTAATGGCAAAATCCATCGAAATTGGGCCATGACAGTTGCT
TTGTATATTTTCAAGCACGGCTGGAGGTGCTACTTCTTTACAGAGGTAATGATGTGCATCTGCAGTTAAT
CTATAATATCCATCAATTAATGACACGAAAGACAAAGCTTCCCTTAATGAGCTAAGTTCAATTTCCAGAT
TTTTACCATCTTGCTTATGGATAGTTACAACTCGGCTTTCATTTGAACCCTCTTGGTTTGCTTGCTTAAT
ACTGACATCAATAATATTAGGAAAATCGCAATATAACTGTAAATCCTGTTCTGTCAGTGTCTCACTTTCT
TTATGTTTCCCTCTTGACCACTGAATTCCACCGTTTCCAGTTATTATAATGGTTGCAAAAATCTCCTCAC
CTGAAGGACCACTTCCAGGTTCTTTTACTTCAAATTTCTCTGTGTAGAAGGCAGACTGCAGAGTTTCCAG
ATTTATAAGATACTTAAGTTTCAAGTTTCTGGCAGTGGCTTTGCATTGGCTGAATTGCTGAATAAATCTG
CGAAATCTGTACCTTATTCGCTTCCTTGTCAAAATATGATAGTCTTGGATCTTTGCTCGAATACATTTTG
GTAAGAATGTCTTGTAGCTGATAGAGTTATAGATGGCCAGTGGGGTTTGATCGTTTTCTTTGGCTATTCT
CATCATATCTAACACTGCCATCCCAAGACATTCTTCCTGTGTTTCATGAGTCACAGGTACTTTTATCCAT
CCATGCACAAAATCATGCCGCCACTGAGCAAAGAGGTAAGACATGACAAAGTCATCAAGAAGAGGAGCTT
CAGCACCTCGAGATATTCCATGCCGATAGGCTCTGTTGCTGCCACTGCAATACCAACGAGGAAAGTAAAA
TCTTATTCTGTAGAGTACATTATGCCTGGTTGACTCATCTATATGGAAGACATGGTTGGGTGGATACCAG
ATCCTTTCTGTTTCACTCATTAAAGCAAACATATTATGATACACAGGTGTGATACCACAAGCTTTAGAAG
CAGCAATACAGATTTCTTCTGCAACATACTCCCCAGATGGAAAGGTCAGATAATCTGCCTCAGATTTCCC
AAGGGAATGGTAAAGATACACCTGAAGAACTGGATCTATTTGCTTCATAGAATTGGCATTTCCAGAAATA
TCACCATTCTGATATATAGAAGAGGTGGATGTTCCCTCCATTTCTGTCATCGTAAGGCAGGCCATTCCCA
TGGCGATCGCTAGCTGCAAAAAGAACAAGTAGCTTGTATTCTATAGTGTCACCTAAATGGGCGATCTGAC
GGTTCACTAAACCAGCTCTGCTTATATAGGCCTCCCTGGCGCGCCACTAGTTATTAATAGTAATCAATTA
CGGGGTCATTAGTTCATAGCCCATATATGGAGTTCCGCGTTACATAACTTACGGTAAATGGCCCGCCTGG
CTGACCGCCCAACGACCCCCGCCCATTGACGTCAATAATGACGTATGTTCCCATAGTAACGCCAATAGGG
ACTTTCCATTGACGTCAATGGGTGGAGTATTTACGGTAAACTGCCCACTTGGCAGTACATCAAGTGTATC
ATATGCCAAGTCCGCCCCCTATTGACGTCAATGACGGTAAATGGCCCGCCTGGCATTATGCCCAGTACAT
GACCTTACGGGACTTTCCTACTTGGCAGTACATCTACGTATTAGTCATCGCTATTACCATGGTGATGCGG
TTTTGGCAGTACACCAATGGGCGTGGATAGCGGTTTGACTCACGGGGATTTCCAAGTCTCCACCCCATTG
ACGTCAATGGGAGTTTGTTTTGGCACCAAAATCAACGGGACTTTCCAAAATGTCGTAATAACCCCGCCCC
GTTGACGCAAATGGGCGGTAGGCGTGTACGGTGGGAGGTCAAATCGAATTCTAATACTGTTGACAATTAA
TCATCGGCATAGTATATCGGCATAGTATAATACGACAAGGTGAGGAACTAAACCCAGGAGGCAGATCATG
ATTGAACAAGATGGATTGCACGCAGGTTCTCCGGCCGCTTGGGTGGAGAGGCTATTCGGCTATGACTGGG
CACAACAGACAATCGGCTGCTCTGATGCCGCCGTGTTCCGGCTGTCAGCGCAGGGGCGCCCGGTTCTTTT
TGTCAAGACCGACCTGTCCGGTGCCCTGAATGAACTGCAGGACGAGGCAGCGCGGCTATCGTGGCTGGCC
ACGACGGGCGTTCCTTGCGCAGCTGTGCTCGACGTTGTCACTGAAGCGGGAAGGGACTGGCTGCTATTGG
GCGAAGTGCCGGGGCAGGATCTCCTGTCATCTCACCTTGCTCCTGCCGAGAAAGTATCCATCATGGCTGA
TGCAATGCGGCGGCTGCATACGCTTGATCCGGCTACCTGCCCATTCGACCACCAAGCGAAACATCGCATC
GAGCGAGCACGTACTCGGATGGAAGCCGGTCTTGTCGATCAGGATGATCTGGACGAAGAGCATCAGGGGC
TCGCGCCAGCCGAACTGTTCGCCAGGCTCAAGGCGCGCATGCCCGACGGCGAGGATCTCGTCGTGACCCA
TGGCGATGCCTGCTTGCCGAATATCATGGTGGAAAATGGCCGCTTTTCTGGATTCATCGACTGTGGCCGG
CTGGGTGTGGCGGACCGCTATCAGGACATAGCGTTGGCTACCCGTGATATTGCTGAAGAGCTTGGCGGCG
AATGGGCTGACCGCTTCCTCGTGCTTTACGGTATCGCCGCTCCCGATTCGCAGCGCATCGCCTTCTATCG
CCTTCTTGACGAGTTCTTCTGATTCGAAATGACCGACCAAGCGACGCCCAACCGGTATCAGCTCACTCAA
AGGCGGTAATACGGTTATCCACAGAATCAGGGGATAACGCAGGAAAGAACATGTCAAACATGAGAATTAC
AACTTATATCGTATGGGGCTGACTTCAGGTGCTACATTTGAAGAGATAAATTGCACTGAAATCTAGAAAT
ATTTTATCTGATTAATAAGATGATCTTCTTGAGATCGTTTTGGTCTGCGCGTAATCTCTTGCTCTGAAAA
CGAAAAAACCGCCTTGCAGGGCGGTTTTTCGAAGGTTCTCTGAGCTACCAACTCTTTGAACCGAGGTAAC
TGGCTTGGAGGAGCGCAGTCACCAAAACTTGTCCTTTCAGTTTAGCCTTAACCGGCGCATGACTTCAAGA
CTAACTCCTCTAAATCAATTACCAGTGGCTGCTGCCAGTGGTGCTTTTGCATGTCTTTCCGGGTTGGACT
CAAGACGATAGTTACCGGATAAGGCGCAGCGGTCGGACTGAACGGGGGGTTCGTGCATACAGTCCAGCTT
GGAGCGAACTGCCTACCCGGAACTGAGTGTCAGGCGTGGAATGAGACAAACGCGGCCATAACAGCGGAAT
GACACCGGTAAACCGAAAGGCAGGAACAGGAGAGCGCACGAGGGAGCCGCCAGGGGGAAACGCCTGGTAT
CTTTATAGTCCTGTCGGGTTTCGCCACCACTGATTTGAGCGTCAGATTTCGTGATGCTTGTCAGGGGGGC
GGAGCCTATGGAAAAACGGCTTTGCCGCGGCCCTCTCACTTCCCTGTTAAGTATCTTCCTGGCATCTTCC
AGGAAATCTCCGCCCCGTTCGTAAGCCATTTCCGCTCGCCGCAGTCGAACGACCGAGCGTAGCGAGTCAG
TGAGCGAGGAAGCGGAATATATCCTGTATCACATATTCTGCTGACGCACCGGTGCAGCCTTTTTTCTCCT
GCCACATGAAGCACTTCACTGACACCCTCATCAGTGCCAACATAGTAAGCCAGTATACACTCCGCTAGCG
CTGATGTCCGGAATCGTCACACAAAAAACCAACACACAGATGTAATGAAAATAAAGATATTTTATTGCGG
CCATCGTGATGGCTAGAGTCTAAACTCGACCTACCTCCTTAGCGCGCGGTCGTGTACTGGGCCGGCGGTT
GCCGCTGTCGGCCAGCACCTCGACGCAGCCGTCGGTCCATACGGCTGCGCTCCGGCGAGCGATTTGTGTG
CGACCGACGGTGCCGGCCCCGCTGCGGACGATGGCATCGCAGCGGCCTTGAGCCCAGGCAGCATCGTCGA
AGTTGCCGTCCACGAGGCTCTGGTAGAGCTGATCCAGGCCGATGCGCAGCATGTAGGCTCGCAGACGAGG
GCTGCCGGCCAGCTCGGGATGCCGGCGCTCGAAGTAGCGAGTCTGCTGCTCCATGCAAGCCAGCCAGGGC
CGCCAGAAGAAGATGTTGGCCACCTCGTACTGACTGTCCCCGAACATAGCTTCGGACCAGTCGATTACGG
CGGTGATGCGGCCGTTGTCGGTCAGGACGTTGTTGCTGCCGAAGTCGGCATGGACGAGGTGGCGCACCTC
GGGACAGTCTTCGGCCCACAGCATCAGTTCGTCCAGGGCTTGAGCTACGCTGGCGGACACGGTGTCGTCC
ATCACGGTCTGCCAGTGGTAGACATGGGGATCAGCAATGGCGCAAATGAAATCCCGCCAGGTTGTGTACT
GGCCGATGCCTTGGGGCCCGAATGGGCCGAAGCCGCTGGTTTGACTGAGGTCGGCGGCGGCAATAGCATC
CATAGCTTCGGCGACAGGCTGTAACACAGCAGGCAGCTCTGTTTCGGGGAGGTCTTGGAGAGTAACGCCT
TGGGCGCGTCTACTGATGCAGTATGTCAGGCTCTCGCTGAACTCGCCGATGTCCAACACTTCGGGGATGG
GTAGTGCAGCGCTGGCGAAGTGGCGGTACACGTAGCGGTCTTTGTAGAAGCCATCAGCGCAGCTATTCAC
CCGCAGTACATAGCCGCGTCCGCCGACATCGAAGCTGAAGGCTCGGCTCTCTTCGCCCTCCGACAACTGC
ATCAGGTCGCTCACACTGTCGAACTTCTCGATGAGAAATTTTTCAACGCTGGTAGCGGTGAGTTCGGGCT
TCTTCATGGTGGCGCTAGTGTCAGAAGAATCGAGCTTTTTGCAAAAGCCTAGGCCTCCAAAAAAGCCTCC
TCACTACTTCTGGAATAGCTCAGAGGCCGAGGCGGCCTCGGCCTCTGCATAAATAAAAAAAATTAGTCAG
CCATGGGGCGGAGAATGGGCGGAACTGGGCGGAGTTAGGGGCGGGATGGGCGGAGTTAGGGGCGGGACTA
TGGTTGCTGACTAATTGAGATGCATGCTTTGCATACTTCTGCCTGCTGGGGAGCCTGGGGACTTTCCACA
CCTGGTTGCTGACTAATTGAGATGCATGCTTTGCATACTTCTGCCTGCTGGGGAGCCTGGGGACTTTCCA
CACCCTAACTGACACACATTCCACAGCTGGTTCTTTCCGCCTCAGAAGGTACCTAACCAAGTTCCTCTTT
CAGAGGTTATTTCAGGCCATGGTGCTGCGC
